>Addgene plasmid #185754 | L0-AA008 | addgene full sequence | sequence record 367893 | Addgene NGS Result
CATATATACTTTAGATTGATTTAAAACTTCATTTTTAATTTAAAAGGATCTAGGTGAAGATCCTTTTTGA
TAATCTCATGACCAAAATCCCTTAACGTGAGTTTTCGTTCCACTGAGCGTCAGACCCCGTAGAAAAGATC
AAAGGATCTTCTTGAGATCCTTTTTTTCTGCGCGTAATCTGCTGCTTGCAAACAAAAAAACCACCGCTAC
CAGCGGTGGTTTGTTTGCCGGATCAAGAGCTACCAACTCTTTTTCCGAAGGTAACTGGCTTCAGCAGAGC
GCAGATACCAAATACTGTTCTTCTAGTGTAGCCGTAGTTAGGCCACCACTTCAAGAACTCTGTAGCACCG
CCTACATACCTCGCTCTGCTAATCCTGTTACCAGTGGCTGCTGCCAGTGGCGATAAGTCGTGTCTTACCG
GGTTGGACTCAAGACGATAGTTACCGGATAAGGCGCAGCGGTCGGGCTGAACGGGGGGTTCGTGCACACA
GCCCAGCTTGGAGCGAACGACCTACACCGAACTGAGATACCTACAGCGTGAGCTATGAGAAAGCGCCACG
CTTCCCGAAGGGAGAAAGGCGGACAGGTATCCGGTAAGCGGCAGGGTCGGAACAGGAGAGCGCACGAGGG
AGCTTCCAGGGGGAAACGCCTGGTATCTTTATAGTCCTGTCGGGTTTCGCCACCTCTGACTTGAGCGTCG
ATTTTTGTGATGCTCGTCAGGGGGGCGGAGCCTGTGGAAAAACGCCAGCAACGCGGCCTTTTTACGGTTC
CTGGCCTTTTGCTGGCCTTTTGCTCACATGTTCTTTCCTGCGTTATCCCCTGATTCTGTGGATAACCGTA
TTACCGCCTTTGAGTGAGCTGATACCGCTCGCCGCAGCCGAACGACCGAGCGCAGCGAGTCAGTGAGCGA
GGAAGCCTGCATAACGCGAAGTAATCTTTTCGGTTTTAAAGAAAAAGGGCAGGGTGGTGACACCTTGCCC
TTTTTTGCCGGACTGCAGGGTCTCTGGAGCACCGTCCAAACCTGGATAGCCGATATGTGAGTGTTTGGTT
GCCTGTCATTTCTAAAAAGCGTATGTCTCGTAGCGTAGATAGCAAGCGCTGTGAGAAAGGTGTGCTCCTA
TAGCATGGTAGCATCTGTCCCATATCTCGTCCGCGAGAAGCCTACATTTCTCGTTGCGTATTAGAGCATG
AAAAACCAACGTGAAGTACGTGATTCAGACCTTGACCAGTTCCAGTTCTCTTCAACAAAAAAACAGTTCT
TCAATTCATTTGCTTACATTAAACAATTGTCACACTCTTCTTCCCGGATGACAGCACCAAGACACTTCCC
CTCCACAAAAATCTCCGAGTCATGTGGACCGGCCTGGATGCTCTTAAAGGGGTTGCCATTGTAGCGGGGT
GCCTTAACCACGACCTCTTCGATACCTGTCTGAAGCGGCGTGTGAAATCCTCCAGGAGCTTGTTCAAATT
TACAAGCTGCAATGGATGTAAACTCATCCAAAGACATGACTTGCGAGAAGCCAGAAACGGTCATCAACAC
TACGAACACCCCTAAACATGGATGGAGAGGCAACATCCTGCATGTGTCTATGTCAGAGGATGCAAAAGTG
AAAGACAAAGGAGAAGGATTGCTCGTGCAATCACTGCAAAGCAAGATGCGAATATCCCTAAAATCCACAG
CAGGAAAAGAAAGGAGCCTCAATAAGTCTCTAAAATGGGAAGAAAAGAAGCACGGGCCAGCGAGACGGAA
ATGAGGCGATCCGATGCGATGGTTCCGAGAACTGAAGCGGTGCGTGGGGGGCTAGAAATGAATGGGGAAC
GTGGAGGGCAAACAAAGGCTGTACTTAGCGGCAAATGCAGATGGCATGCATGCCAAGAACAGCAGCAGTC
GGCACCGCCAGTTTAGCGGAGAGCAACAGGCAGCAAAAGGAAGTGGAACAGGTTTAGGGCCGACGCAGTC
GGCGCCTGCCCTAAAACGGCAAGGCCCACGGCAGCGGTCGCGAGGGCGTTGCCTGCCGGTCGTGGAAAGC
CGTGGGGCTGTCAACGGAACCTCACGCTCCCAGCCTGCCCTAAGCGGGGAAAAAGAAGATCCACATTCTA
GGGCTTTCCATCTCGGCTCTCAGCCGTCCGATTAAGAATCGCACGGCCTAGCCCCGCCAGCCTAGCCCTC
GGCCGCCCCCTTGACAGGTTAAGAGCTGGGCAAGCGACTCAGTTGTTCCTTCGTCGCTCGCCCTTCTCAC
GAGCAGCTCGCCTGCCCCGCCGCCGCCTTGCCTGCCTCGCGCCTTTTGTCTCCAGGTTCCCTTGCCGCGC
CTTCTCCTTGGCTTGTGCTTCTGCTTTGCTTGTGCCTCTGCTGGGCTCTACTTGTGTGGTGTTGTGCTTT
GGCGCCGCCGCCTCGCTGCTGCTGTGGAGCTTGGTGTGTGCTGGGGTTTCTGGGGTTTGCATGTGTCAGG
GTTTGTAGATCTGTTCTTCGGGGCCGTCTTTCTAACGTTTCGTGTGCCGTTGTTTCTGGGGGGTTTGGTG
TGGAGCTCGCAGCTTGCAGCTAATGTGAGACCGAATTCCAGAAATCATCCTTAGCGAAAGCTAAGGATTT
TTTTTATCTGAAATTCTGCCTCGTGATACGCCTATTTTTATAGGTTAATGTCATGATAATAATGGTTTCT
TAGACGTCAGGTGGCACTCGAGTTGATCGGGCACGTAAGAGGTTCCAACTTTCACCATAATGAAATAAGA
TCACTACCGGGCGTATTTTTTGAGTTATCGAGATTTTCAGGAGCTAAGGAAGCTAAAATGGAGAAAAAAA
TCACTGGATATACCACCGTTGATATATCCCAATGGCATCGTAAAGAACATTTTGAGGCATTTCAGTCAGT
TGCTCAATGTACCTATAACCAGACCGTTCAGCTGGATATTACGGCCTTTTTAAAGACCGTAAAGAAAAAT
AAGCACAAGTTTTATCCGGCCTTTATTCACATTCTTGCCCGCCTGATGAATGCTCATCCGGAATTTCGTA
TGGCAATGAAAGACGGTGAGCTGGTGATATGGGATAGTGTTCACCCTTGTTACACCGTTTTCCATGAGCA
AACTGAAACGTTTTCATCGCTCTGGAGTGAATACCACGACGATTTCCGGCAGTTTCTACACATATATTCG
CAAGATGTGGCGTGTTACGGTGAAAACCTGGCCTATTTCCCTAAAGGGTTTATTGAGAATATGTTTTTCG
TCTCAGCCAATCCCTGGGTGAGTTTCACCAGTTTTGATTTAAACGTGGCCAATATGGACAACTTCTTCGC
CCCCGTTTTCACCATGGGCAAATATTATACGCAAGGCGACAAGGTGCTGATGCCGCTGGCGATTCAGGTT
CATCATGCCGTTTGTGATGGCTTCCATGTCGGCAGAATGCTTAATGAATTACAACAGTACTGCGATGAGT
GGCAGGGCGGGGCGTAATTTGATATCGAGCTCGCTTGGACTCCTGTTGATAGATCCAGTAATGACCTCAG
AACTCCATCTGGATTTGTTCAGAACGCTCGGTTGCCGCCGGGCGTTTTTTATTGGTGAGAATCCAAGCCT
CGAGCTGTCAGACCAAGTTTACT
Features (pLannotate 1.2.2; 7 found; start..end, strand, type, name):
    152..740     +  rep_origin     ori: high-copy-number ColE1/pMB1/pBR322/pUC origin of replication
    935..992     -  terminator     his operon terminator: This putative transcriptin terminator from the E. coli his operon has a 2-bp deletion introduced during synthesis. Its efficiency has not been determined.
   2503..2523    +  rep_origin     RSF1010 oriV (fragment): replication origin of the broad-host-range plasmid RSF1010; requires the RSF1010 RepA/B/C proteins for replication (Scholz et al., 1989)
   2561..2604    +  terminator     bacterial terminator: putative bacterial transcription terminator
   2690..2787    +  promoter       cat promoter: promoter of the E. coli cat gene encoding chloramphenicol acetyltransferase
   2788..3444    +  CDS            cat: CAT_ECOLX - Experimental evidence at protein level: Swiss-Prot protein existence level 1. This enzyme is an effector of chloramphenicol resistance in bacteria. From Escherichia coli. This protein is used as a marker in many commonly used cloning vectors, such as pACYC184.
   3468..3562    +  terminator     lambda t0 terminator: transcription terminator from phage lambda
