[The description below was written by a language model from this plasmid's Addgene catalogue record and pLannotate feature annotations shown in this document.]
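Description:
L0-AA008 is a Level 0 part plasmid for the Loop assembly system, built on the small pUAP3 backbone and carrying the promoter of the EF1a (elongation factor 1-alpha) gene from the hornwort Anthoceros agrestis (pAaEF1a). It is catalogued as a plant expression and synthetic biology vector, but on its own it is a parts-storage plasmid rather than an expression construct. It holds a single regulatory element of about 1.4 kb within a total of roughly 3.6 kb, with no downstream coding sequence or plant terminator recorded. The plasmid is maintained in E. coli at high copy through a ColE1/pUC-type origin. It is selected with chloramphenicol via a cat gene driven by its native promoter and followed by the lambda t0 terminator.

The automated feature table annotates only backbone elements. The promoter insert itself is not called, and presumably lies in the unannotated stretch between the his operon terminator and a second putative bacterial terminator. These terminators flank the cloning position and probably insulate the insert from bacterial read-through transcription. A very short match to RSF1010 oriV is listed as a fragment and is unlikely to be a functional origin. The record does not describe the restriction sites or overhangs that define the part's position.

In Loop assembly, Level 0 parts like this one are combined with coding sequences, tags and terminators to build transcription units in higher-level vectors. The associated work concerns Agrobacterium-mediated stable transformation of A. agrestis, which suggests this promoter is meant to drive transgene expression in that hornwort model. EF1a promoters are generally chosen for strong, broadly constitutive activity, although the record does not characterise this one.
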