Addgene plasmid #185754: L0-AA008
Purpose: Level 0 loop assembly vector containing the Anthoceros agrestis EF1a promoter (pAaEF1a).
Depositing lab: Peter Szoevenyi. Depositing organization: University of Zurich. Publication: An Agrobacterium-mediated stable transformation technique for the hornwort model Anthoceros agrestis. Frangedakis E, Waller M, Nishiyama T, Tsukaya H, Xu X, Yue Y, Tjahjadi M, Gunadi A, Van Eck J, Li FW, Szovenyi P, Sakakibara K. New Phytol. 2021 Jun 2. doi: 10.1111/nph.17524. PubMed 34076270.
Backbone
  Vector backbone: pUAP3
  Backbone size w/o insert (bp): 2061
  Total vector size (bp): 3593
  Vector type: Plant Expression, Synthetic Biology
Growth in bacteria
  Bacterial resistance: Chloramphenicol, 25 μg/mL
  Growth temperature: 37°C
  Growth strain: DH5alpha
  Copy number: High Copy
Gene/Insert
  Gene/Insert name: pAaEF1a (promoter)
  Species: Anthoceros agrestis
  Insert size (bp): 1369
Terms and licenses: Academic/Nonprofit Terms; Industry Terms: Not Available to Industry
How to cite: L0-AA008 was a gift from Peter Szoevenyi (Addgene plasmid # 185754 ; http://n2t.net/addgene:185754 ; RRID:Addgene_185754)
